Addgene plasmid #58080: tdTomato-CEBPA237-C-4
Purpose: Localization: Nucleus, Excitation: 554, Emission: 581
Depositing lab: Michael Davidson. Depositing organization: Florida State University, Tallahassee.
Backbone
  Vector backbone: tdTomato-C1
  Backbone size w/o insert (bp): 4750
  Vector type: Mammalian Expression
  Selectable markers: Neomycin (select with G418)
Growth in bacteria
  Bacterial resistance: Kanamycin, 50 μg/mL
  Growth temperature: 37°C
  Growth strain: DH5alpha
  Copy number: High Copy
Gene/Insert
  Gene/Insert name: CEBPA (alt name: NM_012524.3)
  Species: R. norvegicus (rat)
  Promoter: CMV
  Tag / fusion protein: tdTomato (N terminal on backbone)
  Cloning method: Unknown
  Sequencing primers: 5′ CMV-F; 3′ SV40pA-R
Terms and licenses: Academic/Nonprofit Terms; Industry Terms: Not Available to Industry
Depositor comments: . Excitation = 554; Emission = 581
How to cite: tdTomato-CEBPA237-C-4 was a gift from Michael Davidson (Addgene plasmid # 58080 ; http://n2t.net/addgene:58080 ; RRID:Addgene_58080)
