[The description below was written by a language model from this plasmid's Addgene catalogue record.]
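Description:
tdTomato-CEBPA237-C-4 is a mammalian expression plasmid built on the tdTomato-C1 backbone (about 4.75 kb without the insert), a C1-style fluorescent protein fusion vector in which the gene of interest is placed downstream of the fluorescent protein coding sequence. It is propagated in E. coli as a high-copy plasmid under kanamycin selection, and it carries a neomycin resistance marker so that transfected mammalian cells can be selected with G418. The record does not include a feature table, so the origins of replication and the exact arrangement of the selection cassette are not documented here. The use of an SV40 polyA reverse sequencing primer suggests that an SV40 polyadenylation signal follows the fusion cassette.

The payload is a sequence from rat (R. norvegicus) CEBPA, which encodes the bZIP transcription factor CCAAT/enhancer-binding protein alpha. It is expressed from the CMV promoter, a strong constitutive promoter in most mammalian cell lines. tdTomato, a bright orange-red tandem-dimer fluorescent protein, is fused to the N terminus of the CEBPA sequence. The "237" and "4" in the name may denote a particular CEBPA fragment boundary and a linker length, but the record does not define them, and neither the insert size nor the cloning method is given.

The fusion is listed as localizing to the nucleus, with excitation at 554 nm and emission at 581 nm. This makes the construct suitable as a red nuclear marker for fluorescence microscopy of live or fixed mammalian cells, for example to label nuclei alongside probes in other colours or to follow the distribution of the CEBPA fusion.
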