>Addgene plasmid #58080 | tdTomato-CEBPA237-C-4 | depositor partial sequence | sequence record 89217 | insert sequence
GATCCGCTAGCGCTACCGGTCGCCACCATGGTGAGCAAGGGCGAGGAGGTCATCAAAGAGTTCATGCGCT
TCAAGGTGCGCATGGAGGGCTCCATGAACGGCCACGAGTTCGAGATCGAGGGCGAGGGCGAGGGCCGCCC
CTACGAGGGCACCCAGACCGCCAAGCTGAAGGTGACCAAGGGCGGCCCCCTGCCCTTCGCCTGGGACATC
CTGTCCCCCCAGTTCATGTACGGCTCCAAGGCGTACGTGAAGCACCCCGCCGACATCCCCGATTACAAGA
AGCTGTCCTTCCCCGAGGGCTTCAAGTGGGAGCGCGTGATGAACTTCGAGGACGGCGGTCTGGTGACCGT
GACCCAGGACTCCTCCCTGCAGGACGGCACGCTGATCTACAAGGTGAAGATGCGCGGCACCAACTTCCCC
CCCGACGGCCCCGTAATGCAGAAGAAGACCATGGGCTGGGAGGCCTCCACCGAGCGCCTGTACCCCCGCG
ACGGCGTGCTGAAGGGCGAGATCCACCAGGCCCTGAAGCTGAAGGACGGCGGCCACTACCTGGTGGAGTT
CAAGACCATCTACATGGCCAAGAAGCCCGTGCAACTGCCCGGCTACTACTACGTGGACACCAAGCTGGAC
ATCACCTCCCACAACGAGGACTACACCATCGTGGAACAGTACGAGCGCTCCGAGGGCCGCCACCACCTGT
TCCTGGGGCATGGCACCGGCAGCACCGGCAGCGGCAGCTCCGGCACCGCCTCCTCCGAGGACAACAACAT
GGCCGTCATCAAAGAGTTCATGCGCTTCAAGGTGCGCATGGAGGGCTCCATGAACGGCCACGAGTTCGAG
ATCGAGGGCGAGGGCGAGGGCCGCCCCTACGAGGGCACCCAGACCGCCAAGCTGAAGGTGACCAAGGGCG
GCCCCCTGCCCTTCGCCTGGGACATCCTGTCCCCCCAGTTCATGTACGGCTCCAAGGCGTACGTGAAGCA
CCCCGCCGACATCCCCGATTACAAGAAGCTGTCCTTCCCCGAGGGCTTCAAGTGGGAGCGCGTGATGAAC
TTCGAGGACGGCGGTCTGGTGACCGTGACCCAGGACTCCTCCCTGCAGGACGGCACGCTGATCTACAAGG
TGAAGATGCGCGGCACCAACTTCCCCCCCGACGGCCCCGTAATGCAGAAGAAGACCATGGGCTGGGAGGC
CTCCACCGAGCGCCTGTACCCCCGCGACGGCGTGCTGAAGGGCGAGATCCACCAGGCCCTGAAGCTGAAG
GACGGCGGCCACTACCTGGTGGAGTTCAAGACCATCTACATGGCCAAGAAGCCCGTGCAACTGCCCGGCT
ACTACTACGTGGACACCAAGCTGGACATCACCTCCCACAACGAGGACTACACCATCGTGGAACAGTACGA
GCGCTCCGAGGGCCGCCACCACCTGTTCCTGTACGGCATGGACGAGCTGTACAAGTCCGGACCTGCAATG
GGTGCTGCGGGCCTGCCGGGCCCCGGGGGCTCGCTCAAGGGCTTGGCTGGTCCGCACCCCGACCTCCGCA
CCGGCGGCGGCGGCGGCGGCGGGGCCGGCGCGGGCAAGGCCAAGAAGTCGGTGGATAAGAACAGCAACGA
GTACCGGGTACGGCGGGAACGCAACAACATCGCGGTGCGCAAGAGCCGAGATAAAGCCAAACAGCGCAAC
GTGGAGACGCAGCAGAAGGTGTTGGAGTTGACCAGTGACAATGACCGCCTGCGCAAGCGGGTGGAACAGC
TGAGCCGTGAACTGGACACGCTGCGGGGTATCTTCCGCCAGCTGCCTGAGAGCTCCTTGGTCAAGGCCAT
GGGCAACTGCGCGTGAGGCGCGCGGATCCACCGGATCTAGATAACT
